Addgene plasmid #183709: pAAV-CMV-rtTA-IRES-GFP-WPRE-pA
Purpose: AAV designed to express rtTA and eGFP from a CMV promoter
Depositing lab: Jonathan Ploski. Depositing organization: University of Texas at Dallas.
Backbone
  Vector backbone: pAAV
  Vector type: AAV
Growth in bacteria
  Bacterial resistance: Ampicillin, 100 μg/mL
  Growth temperature: 37°C
  Growth strain: NEB Stable
  Copy number: High Copy
Gene/Insert
  Gene/Insert name: rtTA
  Cloning method: Restriction Enzyme; 5′ cloning site unknown (unknown if destroyed); 3′ cloning site unknown (unknown if destroyed)
  Sequencing primers: 5′ unknown
Terms and licenses: Academic/Nonprofit Terms; Industry Terms: Not Available to Industry
Depositor comments: Expresses rtTA and a eGFP; separated by IRES domain
How to cite: pAAV-CMV-rtTA-IRES-GFP-WPRE-pA was a gift from Jonathan Ploski (Addgene plasmid # 183709 ; http://n2t.net/addgene:183709 ; RRID:Addgene_183709)
