[The description below was written by a language model from this plasmid's Addgene catalogue record and pLannotate feature annotations shown in this document.]
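Description:
pAAV-CMV-rtTA-IRES-GFP-WPRE-pA is an adeno-associated virus transfer plasmid built on a pAAV backbone and designed to co-express the reverse tetracycline-controlled transactivator (rtTA) and EGFP in mammalian cells. In bacteria it is maintained through a high-copy ColE1/pUC-type origin and selected with ampicillin via the β-lactamase gene. An f1 phage origin is also present, along with small remnants of pBR322 sequences (rop and bom fragments) that are not functional parts of the design. The expression cassette lies between AAV2 inverted terminal repeats, the cis elements needed for replication and packaging of the cassette into AAV particles when Rep, Cap and helper functions are supplied in trans. The annotation detects one full ITR upstream of the cassette but only two short ITR fragments downstream, which may reflect the difficulty of sequencing or annotating these repeats.

Within the ITRs, the human CMV immediate-early enhancer and promoter drive a single bicistronic transcript. The first open reading frame is annotated as rtTA-Advanced, a Tet-On transactivator that binds tetracycline-responsive elements and activates transcription only in the presence of doxycycline or tetracycline. An EMCV IRES then permits cap-independent translation of EGFP, so fluorescence marks the cells expressing the transactivator. A WPRE downstream of EGFP enhances transcript stability and expression, and a partial SV40 polyadenylation signal terminates the message. A short 9xHis match between them lies outside any coding region and is probably incidental. The construct contains no Tet-responsive target itself, so it would presumably be paired with a separate TRE-driven vector for doxycycline-inducible expression, although the record does not name a specific partner or application.
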