Features (pLannotate 1.2.2; 19 found; start..end, strand, type, name):
     68..656     -  rep_origin     ori: high-copy-number ColE1/pMB1/pBR322/pUC origin of replication
    827..1687    -  CDS            AmpR: β-lactamase; bla; confers resistance to ampicillin, carbenicillin, and related antibiotics
   1688..1792    -  promoter       AmpR promoter: bla
   1887..1922    +  CDS            rop (fragment): Rop protein, which maintains plasmids at low copy number; rop
   2024..2073    +  misc_feature   bom (fragment): basis of mobility region from pBR322
   2074..2529    -  rep_origin     f1 ori (sequence partly withheld): f1 bacteriophage origin of replication; arrow indicates direction of (+) strand synthesis
   2548..2599    +  misc_feature   bom (fragment): basis of mobility region from pBR322
   2604..2744    -  repeat_region  AAV2 ITR: inverted terminal repeat of adeno-associated virus serotype 2 inverted
   2844..3223    +  enhancer       CMV enhancer: human cytomegalovirus immediate early enhancer
   3224..3427    +  promoter       CMV promoter: human cytomegalovirus (CMV) immediate early promoter
   3530..4276    +  CDS            rtTA-Advanced: improved tetracycline-controlled transactivator In the Tet-On® system, rtTA-Advanced binds to the Tet-responsive element and stimulates transcription only in the presence of tetracycline or doxycycline.
   4285..4311    +  misc_feature   MCS (fragment): pBluescript multiple cloning site
   4318..4890    +  misc_feature   IRES: internal ribosome entry site (IRES) of the encephalomyocarditis virus (EMCV)
   4893..5612    +  CDS            EGFP: the original enhanced GFP (Yang et al., 1996) mammalian codon-optimized
   5680..6268    +  misc_feature   WPRE: woodchuck hepatitis virus posttranscriptional regulatory element
   6275..6293    +  CDS            9xHis (fragment): 9xHis affinity tag
   6317..6393    +  polyA_signal   SV40 poly(A) signal (fragment): SV40 polyadenylation signal
   6441..6468    -  repeat_region  AAV2 ITR (fragment): inverted terminal repeat of adeno-associated virus serotype 2 inverted
   6497..6524    -  repeat_region  AAV2 ITR (fragment): inverted terminal repeat of adeno-associated virus serotype 2 inverted
>Addgene plasmid #183709 | pAAV-CMV-rtTA-IRES-GFP-WPRE-pA | addgene full sequence | sequence record 360828 | Addgene NGS Result
TGCAGGACATGTGAGCAAAAGGCCAGCAAAAGGCCAGGAACCGTAAAAAGGCCGCGTTGCTGGCGTTTTT
CCATAGGCTCCGCCCCCCTGACGAGCATCACAAAAATCGACGCTCAAGTCAGAGGTGGCGAAACCCGACA
GGACTATAAAGATACCAGGCGTTTCCCCCTGGAAGCTCCCTCGTGCGCTCTCCTGTTCCGACCCTGCCGC
TTACCGGATACCTGTCCGCCTTTCTCCCTTCGGGAAGCGTGGCGCTTTCTCATAGCTCACGCTGTAGGTA
TCTCAGTTCGGTGTAGGTCGTTCGCTCCAAGCTGGGCTGTGTGCACGAACCCCCCGTTCAGCCCGACCGC
TGCGCCTTATCCGGTAACTATCGTCTTGAGTCCAACCCGGTAAGACACGACTTATCGCCACTGGCAGCAG
CCACTGGTAACAGGATTAGCAGAGCGAGGTATGTAGGCGGTGCTACAGAGTTCTTGAAGTGGTGGCCTAA
CTACGGCTACACTAGAAGAACAGTATTTGGTATCTGCGCTCTGCTGAAGCCAGTTACCTTCGGAAAAAGA
GTTGGTAGCTCTTGATCCGGCAAACAAACCACCGCTGGTAGCGGTGGTTTTTTTGTTTGCAAGCAGCAGA
TTACGCGCAGAAAAAAAGGATCTCAAGAAGATCCTTTGATCTTTTCTACGGGGTCTGACGCTCAGTGGAA
CGAAAACTCACGTTAAGGGATTTTGGTCATGAGATTATCAAAAAGGATCTTCACCTAGATCCTTTTAAAT
TAAAAATGAAGTTTTAAATCAATCTAAAGTATATATGAGTAAACTTGGTCTGACAGTTACCAATGCTTAA
TCAGTGAGGCACCTATCTCAGCGATCTGTCTATTTCGTTCATCCATAGTTGCCTGACTCCCCGTCGTGTA
GATAACTACGATACGGGAGGGCTTACCATCTGGCCCCAGTGCTGCAATGATACCGCGAGACCCACGCTCA
CCGGCTCCAGATTTATCAGCAATAAACCAGCCAGCCGGAAGGGCCGAGCGCAGAAGTGGTCCTGCAACTT
TATCCGCCTCCATCCAGTCTATTAATTGTTGCCGGGAAGCTAGAGTAAGTAGTTCGCCAGTTAATAGTTT
GCGCAACGTTGTTGCCATTGCTACAGGCATCGTGGTGTCACGCTCGTCGTTTGGTATGGCTTCATTCAGC
TCCGGTTCCCAACGATCAAGGCGAGTTACATGATCCCCCATGTTGTGCAAAAAAGCGGTTAGCTCCTTCG
GTCCTCCGATCGTTGTCAGAAGTAAGTTGGCCGCAGTGTTATCACTCATGGTTATGGCAGCACTGCATAA
TTCTCTTACTGTCATGCCATCCGTAAGATGCTTTTCTGTGACTGGTGAGTACTCAACCAAGTCATTCTGA
GAATAGTGTATGCGGCGACCGAGTTGCTCTTGCCCGGCGTCAATACGGGATAATACCGCGCCACATAGCA
GAACTTTAAAAGTGCTCATCATTGGAAAACGTTCTTCGGGGCGAAAACTCTCAAGGATCTTACCGCTGTT
GAGATCCAGTTCGATGTAACCCACTCGTGCACCCAACTGATCTTCAGCATCTTTTACTTTCACCAGCGTT
TCTGGGTGAGCAAAAACAGGAAGGCAAAATGCCGCAAAAAAGGGAATAAGGGCGACACGGAAATGTTGAA
TACTCATACTCTTCCTTTTTCAATATTATTGAAGCATTTATCAGGGTTATTGTCTCATGAGCGGATACAT
ATTTGAATGTATTTAGAAAAATAAACAAATAGGGGTTCCGCGCACATTTCCCCGAAAAGTGCCACCTGAC
GTCTAAGAAACCATTATTATCATGACATTAACCTATAAAAATAGGCGTATCACGAGGCCCTTTCGTCTCG
CGCGTTTCGGTGATGACGGTGAAAACCTCTGACACATGCAGCTCCCGGAGACGGTCACAGCTTGTCTGTA
AGCGGATGCCGGGAGCAGACAAGCCCGTCAGGGCGCGTCAGCGGGTGTTGGCGGGTGTCGGGGCTGGCTT
AACTATGCGGCATCAGAGCAGATTGTACTGAGAGTGCACCATAAAATTGTAAACGTTAATATTTTGTTAA
AATTCGCGTTAAATTTTTGTTAAATCAGCTCATTTTTTAACCAATAGACCGAAATCGGCAAAATCCCTTA
TAAATCAAAAGAATAGCCCGAGATAGAGT
[37 nt withheld, positions 2200-2236]
AAAGAACGTGGACTCCAACGTCAAAGG
[141 nt withheld, positions 2264-2404]
G
[46 nt withheld, positions 2406-2451]
A
[95 nt withheld, positions 2453-2547]
TATGCGGTGTGAAATACCGCACAGATGCGTAAGGAGAAAATACCGCATCAGGCGCCCCTGCAGGCAGCTG
CGCGCTCGCTCGCTCACTGAGGCCGCCCGGGCAAAGCCCGGGCGTCGGGCGACCTTTGGTCGCCCGGCCT
CAGTGAGCGAGCGAGCGCGCAGAGAGGGAGTGGCCAACTCCATCACTAGGGGTTCCTGCGGCCGCTCGGT
CGAGGAGCTTGGCCCATTGCATACGTTGTATCCATATCATAATATGTACATTTATATTGGCTCATGTCCA
ACATTACCGCCATGTTGACATTGATTATTGACTAGTTATTAATAGTAATCAATTACGGGGTCATTAGTTC
ATAGCCCATATATGGAGTTCCGCGTTACATAACTTACGGTAAATGGCCCGCCTGGCTGACCGCCCAACGA
CCCCCGCCCATTGACGTCAATAATGACGTATGTTCCCATAGTAACGCCAATAGGGACTTTCCATTGACGT
CAATGGGTGGAGTATTTACGGTAAACTGCCCACTTGGCAGTACATCAAGTGTATCATATGCCAAGTACGC
CCCCTATTGACGTCAATGACGGTAAATGGCCCGCCTGGCATTATGCCCAGTACATGACCTTATGGGACTT
TCCTACTTGGCAGTACATCTACGTATTAGTCATCGCTATTACCATGGTGATGCGGTTTTGGCAGTACATC
AATGGGCGTGGATAGCGGTTTGACTCACGGGGATTTCCAAGTCTCCACCCCATTGACGTCAATGGGAGTT
TGTTTTGGCACCAAAATCAACGGGACTTTCCAAAATGTCGTAACAACTCCGCCCCATTGACGCAAATGGG
CGGTAGGCGTGTACGGTGGGAGGTCTATATAAGCAGAGCTCGTTTAGTGAACCGTCAGATCGCCTGGAGA
CGCCATCCACGCTGTTTTGACCTCCATAGAAGACACCGGGACCGATCCAGCCTCCGCGGCCCCGAATTCA
CCATGTCTAGACTGGACAAGAGCAAAGTCATAAACGGCGCTCTGGAATTACTCAATGGAGTCGGTATCGA
AGGCCTGACGACAAGGAAACTCGCTCAAAAGCTGGGAGTTGAGCAGCCTACCCTGTACTGGCACGTGAAG
AACAAGCGGGCCCTGCTCGATGCCCTGCCAATCGAGATGCTGGACAGGCATCATACCCACTTCTGCCCCC
TGGAAGGCGAGTCATGGCAAGACTTTCTGCGGAACAACGCCAAGTCATTCCGCTGTGCTCTCCTCTCACA
TCGCGACGGGGCTAAAGTGCATCTCGGCACCCGCCCAACAGAGAAACAGTACGAAACCCTGGAAAATCAG
CTCGCGTTCCTGTGTCAGCAAGGCTTCTCCCTGGAGAACGCACTGTACGCTCTGTCCGCCGTGGGCCACT
TTACACTGGGCTGCGTATTGGAGGAACAGGAGCATCAAGTAGCAAAAGAGGAAAGAGAGACACCTACCAC
CGATTCTATGCCCCCACTTCTGAGACAAGCAATTGAGCTGTTCGACCGGCAGGGAGCCGAACCTGCCTTC
CTTTTCGGCCTGGAACTAATCATATGTGGCCTGGAGAAACAGCTAAAGTGCGAAAGCGGCGGGCCGGCCG
ACGCCCTTGACGATTTTGACTTAGACATGCTCCCAGCCGATGCCCTTGACGACTTTGACCTTGATATGCT
GCCTGCTGACGCTCTTGACGATTTTGACCTTGACATGCTCCCCGGGTAACTAAGTAAGGATCCCCCGGGC
TGCAGGAATTCGATGGCCGCCCCCTCTCCCTCCCCCCCCCCTAACGTTACTGGCCGAAGCCGCTTGGAAT
AAGGCCGGTGTGCGTTTGTCTATATGTTATTTTCCACCATATTGCCGTCTTTTGGCAATGTGAGGGCCCG
GAAACCTGGCCCTGTCTTCTTGACGAGCATTCCTAGGGGTCTTTCCCCTCTCGCCAAAGGAATGCAAGGT
CTGTTGAATGTCGTGAAGGAAGCAGTTCCTCTGGAAGCTTCTTGAAGACAAACAACGTCTGTAGCGACCC
TTTGCAGGCAGCGGAACCCCCCACCTGGCGACAGGTGCCTCTGCGGCCAAAAGCCACGTGTATAAGATAC
ACCTGCAAAGGCGGCACAACCCCAGTGCCACGTTGTGAGTTGGATAGTTGTGGAAAGAGTCAAATGGCTC
TCCTCAAGCGTATTCAACAAGGGGCTGAAGGATGCCCAGAAGGTACCCCATTGTATGGGATCTGATCTGG
GGCCTCGGTGCACATGCTTTACATGTGTTTAGTCGAGGTTAAAAAAACGTCTAGGCCCCCCGAACCACGG
GGACGTGGTTTCCCTTTGAAAAACACGATAATACCATGGTGAGCAAGGGCGAGGAGCTGTTCACCGGGGT
GGTGCCCATCCTGGTCGAGCTGGACGGCGACGTAAACGGCCACAAGTTCAGCGTGTCCGGCGAGGGCGAG
GGCGATGCCACCTACGGCAAGCTGACCCTGAAGTTCATCTGCACCACCGGCAAGCTGCCCGTGCCCTGGC
CCACCCTCGTGACCACCCTGACCTACGGCGTGCAGTGCTTCAGCCGCTACCCCGACCACATGAAGCAGCA
CGACTTCTTCAAGTCCGCCATGCCCGAAGGCTACGTCCAGGAGCGCACCATCTTCTTCAAGGACGACGGC
AACTACAAGACCCGCGCCGAGGTGAAGTTCGAGGGCGACACCCTGGTGAACCGCATCGAGCTGAAGGGCA
TCGACTTCAAGGAGGACGGCAACATCCTGGGGCACAAGCTGGAGTACAACTACAACAGCCACAACGTCTA
TATCATGGCCGACAAGCAGAAGAACGGCATCAAGGTGAACTTCAAGATCCGCCACAACATCGAGGACGGC
AGCGTGCAGCTCGCCGACCACTACCAGCAGAACACCCCCATCGGCGACGGCCCCGTGCTGCTGCCCGACA
ACCACTACCTGAGCACCCAGTCCGCCCTGAGCAAAGACCCCAACGAGAAGCGCGATCACATGGTCCTGCT
GGAGTTCGTGACCGCCGCCGGGATCACTCTCGGCATGGACGAGCTGTACAAGTAATCCGGACTCAGATCC
AGCGCTGATAACCCAGCCTCCACCACAAACAAGGATGCCGGTACCGGCCGATAATCAACCTCTGGATTAC
AAAATTTGTGAAAGATTGACTGGTATTCTTAACTATGTTGCTCCTTTTACGCTATGTGGATACGCTGCTT
TAATGCCTTTGTATCATGCTATTGCTTCCCGTATGGCTTTCATTTTCTCCTCCTTGTATAAATCCTGGTT
GCTGTCTCTTTATGAGGAGTTGTGGCCCGTTGTCAGGCAACGTGGCGTGGTGTGCACTGTGTTTGCTGAC
GCAACCCCCACTGGTTGGGGCATTGCCACCACCTGTCAGCTCCTTTCCGGGACTTTCGCTTTCCCCCTCC
CTATTGCCACGGCGGAACTCATCGCCGCCTGCCTTGCCCGCTGCTGGACAGGGGCTCGGCTGTTGGGCAC
TGACAATTCCGTGGTGTTGTCGGGGAAATCATCGTCCTTTCCTTGGCTGCTCGCCTGTGTTGCCACCTGG
ATTCTGCGCGGGACGTCCTTCTGCTACGTCCCTTCGGCCCTCAATCCAGCGGACCTTCCTTCCCGCGGCC
TGCTGCCGGCTCTGCGGCCTCTTCCGCGTCTTCGCCTTCGCCCTCAGACGAGTCGGATCTCCCTTTGGGC
CGCCTCCCCGCATCGGCCCACCACCACCACCACCACATGTGAATGATCCAAGCTTATCGGTTTATTGCAG
CTTATAATGGTTACAAATAAAGCAATAGCATCACAAATTTCACAAATAAAGCATTTTTTTCACTGCGCGT
GCGGCCGCAGGAACCCCTAGTGATGGAGTTGGCCACTCCCTCTCTGCGCGCTCGCTCGCTCACTGAGGCC
GGGCGACCAAAGGTCGCCCGACGCCCGGGCGGCCTCAGTGAGCGAGCGAGCGCGCAGCTGCC
